>Addgene plasmid #120426 | EF1a_mCherry_P2A_Hygro_Barcode | addgene full sequence | sequence record 234409 | Addgene NGS Result
GTCGACGGATCGGGAGATCTCCCGATCCCCTATGGTGCACTCTCAGTACAATCTGCTCTGATGCCGCATA
GTTAAGCCAGTATCTGCTCCCTGCTTGTGTGTTGGAGGTCGCTGAGTAGTGCGCGAGCAAAATTTAAGCT
ACAACAAGGCAAGGCTTGACCGACAATTGCATGAAGAATCTGCTTAGGGTTAGGCGTTTTGCGCTGCTTC
GCGATGTACGGGCCAGATATACGCGTTGACATTGATTATTGACTAGTTATTAATAGTAATCAATTACGGG
GTCATTAGTTCATAGCCCATATATGGAGTTCCGCGTTACATAACTTACGGTAAATGGCCCGCCTGGCTGA
CCGCCCAACGACCCCCGCCCATTGACGTCAATAATGACGTATGTTCCCATAGTAACGCCAATAGGGACTT
TCCATTGACGTCAATGGGTGGAGTATTTACGGTAAACTGCCCACTTGGCAGTACATCAAGTGTATCATAT
GCCAAGTACGCCCCCTATTGACGTCAATGACGGTAAATGGCCCGCCTGGCATTATGCCCAGTACATGACC
TTATGGGACTTTCCTACTTGGCAGTACATCTACGTATTAGTCATCGCTATTACCATGGTGATGCGGTTTT
GGCAGTACATCAATGGGCGTGGATAGCGGTTTGACTCACGGGGATTTCCAAGTCTCCACCCCATTGACGT
CAATGGGAGTTTGTTTTGGCACCAAAATCAACGGGACTTTCCAAAATGTCGTAACAACTCCGCCCCATTG
ACGCAAATGGGCGGTAGGCGTGTACGGTGGGAGGTCTATATAAGCAGCGCGTTTTGCCTGTACTGGGTCT
CTCTGGTTAGACCAGATCTGAGCCTGGGAGCTCTCTGGCTAACTAGGGAACCCACTGCTTAAGCCTCAAT
AAAGCTTGCCTTGAGTGCTTCAAGTAGTGTGTGCCCGTCTGTTGTGTGACTCTGGTAACTAGAGATCCCT
CAGACCCTTTTAGTCAGTGTGGAAAATCTCTAGCAGTGGCGCCCGAACAGGGACTTGAAAGCGAAAGGGA
AACCAGAGGAGCTCTCTCGACGCAGGACTCGGCTTGCTGAAGCGCGCACGGCAAGAGGCGAGGGGCGGCG
ACTGGTGAGTACGCCAAAAATTTTGACTAGCGGAGGCTAGAAGGAGAGAGATGGGTGCGAGAGCGTCAGT
ATTAAGCGGGGGAGAATTAGATCGCGATGGGAAAAAATTCGGTTAAGGCCAGGGGGAAAGAAAAAATATA
AATTAAAACATATAGTATGGGCAAGCAGGGAGCTAGAACGATTCGCAGTTAATCCTGGCCTGTTAGAAAC
ATCAGAAGGCTGTAGACAAATACTGGGACAGCTACAACCATCCCTTCAGACAGGATCAGAAGAACTTAGA
TCATTATATAATACAGTAGCAACCCTCTATTGTGTGCATCAAAGGATAGAGATAAAAGACACCAAGGAAG
CTTTAGACAAGATAGAGGAAGAGCAAAACAAAAGTAAGACCACCGCACAGCAAGCGGCCGCTGATCTTCA
GACCTGGAGGAGGAGATATGAGGGACAATTGGAGAAGTGAATTATATAAATATAAAGTAGTAAAAATTGA
ACCATTAGGAGTAGCACCCACCAAGGCAAAGAGAAGAGTGGTGCAGAGAGAAAAAAGAGCAGTGGGAATA
GGAGCTTTGTTCCTTGGGTTCTTGGGAGCAGCAGGAAGCACTATGGGCGCAGCGTCAATGACGCTGACGG
TACAGGCCAGACAATTATTGTCTGGTATAGTGCAGCAGCAGAACAATTTGCTGAGGGCTATTGAGGCGCA
ACAGCATCTGTTGCAACTCACAGTCTGGGGCATCAAGCAGCTCCAGGCAAGAATCCTGGCTGTGGAAAGA
TACCTAAAGGATCAACAGCTCCTGGGGATTTGGGGTTGCTCTGGAAAACTCATTTGCACCACTGCTGTGC
CTTGGAATGCTAGTTGGAGTAATAAATCTCTGGAACAGATTTGGAATCACACGACCTGGATGGAGTGGGA
CAGAGAAATTAACAATTACACAAGCTTAATACACTCCTTAATTGAAGAATCGCAAAACCAGCAAGAAAAG
AATGAACAAGAATTATTGGAATTAGATAAATGGGCAAGTTTGTGGAATTGGTTTAACATAACAAATTGGC
TGTGGTATATAAAATTATTCATAATGATAGTAGGAGGCTTGGTAGGTTTAAGAATAGTTTTTGCTGTACT
TTCTATAGTGAATAGAGTTAGGCAGGGATATTCACCATTATCGTTTCAGACCCACCTCCCAACCCCGAGG
GGACCCGACAGGCCCGAAGGAATAGAAGAAGAAGGTGGAGAGAGAGACAGAGACAGATCCATTCGATTAG
TGAACGGATCGGCACTGCGTGCGCCAATTCTGCAGACAAATGGCAGTATTCATCCACAATTTTAAAAGAA
AAGGGGGGATTGGGGGGTACAGTGCAGGGGAAAGAATAGTAGACATAATAGCAACAGACATACAAACTAA
AGAATTACAAAAACAAATTACAAAAATTCAAAATTTTCGGGTTTATTACAGGGACAGCAGAGATCCAGTT
TGGTTAATTAATCGATAAGCTTTGCAAAGATGGATAAAGTTTTAAACAGAGAGGAATCTTTGCAGCTAAT
GGACCTTCTAGGTCTTGAAAGGAGTGGGAATTGGCTCCGGTGCCCGTCAGTGGGCAGAGCGCACATCGCC
CACAGTCCCCGAGAAGTTGGGGGGAGGGGTCGGCAATTGAACCGGTGCCTAGAGAAGGTGGCGCGGGGTA
AACTGGGAAAGTGATGTCGTGTACTGGCTCCGCCTTTTTCCCGAGGGTGGGGGAGAACCGTATATAAGTG
CAGTAGTCGCCGTGAACGTTCTTTTTCGCAACGGGTTTGCCGCCAGAACACAGGTAAGTGCCGTGTGTGG
TTCCCGCGGGCCTGGCCTCTTTACGGGTTATGGCCCTTGCGTGCCTTGAATTACTTCCACCTGGCTGCAG
TACGTGATTCTTGATCCCGAGCTTCGGGTTGGAAGTGGGTGGGAGAGTTCGAGGCCTTGCGCTTAAGGAG
CCCCTTCGCCTCGTGCTTGAGTTGAGGCCTGGCCTGGGCGCTGGGGCCGCCGCGTGCGAATCTGGTGGCA
CCTTCGCGCCTGTCTCGCTGCTTTCGATAAGTCTCTAGCCATTTAAAATTTTTGATGACCTGCTGCGACG
CTTTTTTTCTGGCAAGATAGTCTTGTAAATGCGGGCCAAGATCTGCACACTGGTATTTCGGTTTTTGGGG
CCGCGGGCGGCGACGGGGCCCGTGCGTCCCAGCGCACATGTTCGGCGAGGCGGGGCCTGCGAGCGCGGCC
ACCGAGAATCGGACGGGGGTAGTCTCAAGCTGGCCGGCCTGCTCTGGTGCCTGGCCTCGCGCCGCCGTGT
ATCGCCCCGCCCTGGGCGGCAAGGCTGGCCCGGTCGGCACCAGTTGCGTGAGCGGAAAGATGGCCGCTTC
CCGGCCCTGCTGCAGGGAGCTCAAAATGGAGGACGCGGCGCTCGGGAGAGCGGGCGGGTGAGTCACCCAC
ACAAAGGAAAAGGGCCTTTCCGTCCTCAGCCGTCGCTTCATGTGACTCCACGGAGTACCGGGCGCCGTCC
AGGCACCTCGATTAGTTCTCGAGCTTTTGGAGTACGTCGTCTTTAGGTTGGGGGGAGGGGTTTTATGCGA
TGGAGTTTCCCCACACTGAGTGGGTGGAGACTGAAGTTAGGCCAGCTTGGCACTTGATGTAATTCTCCTT
GGAATTTGCCCTTTTTGAGTTTGGATCTTGGTTCATTCTCAAGCCTCAGACAGTGGTTCAAAGTTTTTTT
CTTCCATTTCAGGTGTCGTGAGGAATTAGCTTGGTACTAATACGACTCACTATAGGGAGACCCAAGCTGG
CTAGGTAAGCTTGATATCGAATTCCTGCAGCCCGGGGGATCCACCGGTCGCCACCATGGTGAGCAAGGGC
GAGGAGGATAACATGGCCATCATCAAGGAGTTCATGCGCTTCAAGGTGCACATGGAGGGCTCCGTGAACG
GCCACGAGTTCGAGATCGAGGGCGAGGGCGAGGGCCGCCCCTACGAGGGCACCCAGACCGCCAAGCTGAA
GGTGACCAAGGGTGGCCCCCTGCCCTTCGCCTGGGACATCCTGTCCCCTCAGTTCATGTACGGCTCCAAG
GCCTACGTGAAGCACCCCGCCGACATCCCCGACTACTTGAAGCTGTCCTTCCCCGAGGGCTTCAAGTGGG
AGCGCGTGATGAACTTCGAGGACGGCGGCGTGGTGACCGTGACCCAGGACTCCTCCCTGCAGGACGGCGA
GTTCATCTACAAGGTGAAGCTGCGCGGCACCAACTTCCCCTCCGACGGCCCCGTAATGCAGAAGAAGACC
ATGGGCTGGGAGGCCTCCTCCGAGCGGATGTACCCCGAGGACGGCGCCCTGAAGGGCGAGATCAAGCAGA
GGCTGAAGCTGAAGGACGGCGGCCACTACGACGCTGAGGTCAAGACCACCTACAAGGCCAAGAAGCCCGT
GCAGCTGCCCGGCGCCTACAACGTCAACATCAAGTTGGACATCACCTCCCACAACGAGGACTACACCATC
GTGGAACAGTACGAACGCGCCGAGGGCCGCCACTCCACCGGCGGCATGGACGAGCTGTACAAGGGATCCG
GCGCAACAAACTTCTCTCTGCTGAAACAAGCCGGAGATGTCGAAGAGAATCCTGGACCGATGAAAAAGCC
TGAACTCACCGCGACGTCTGTCGAGAAGTTTCTGATCGAAAAGTTCGACAGCGTCTCCGACCTGATGCAG
CTCTCGGAGGGCGAAGAATCTCGTGCTTTCAGCTTCGATGTAGGAGGGCGTGGATATGTCCTGCGGGTAA
ATAGCTGCGCCGATGGTTTCTACAAAGATCGTTATGTTTATCGGCACTTTGCATCGGCCGCGCTCCCGAT
TCCGGAAGTGCTTGACATTGGGGAATTCAGCGAGAGCCTGACCTATTGCATCTCCCGCCGTGCACAGGGT
GTCACGTTGCAAGACCTGCCTGAAACCGAACTGCCCGCTGTTCTGCAGCCGGTCGCGGAGGCCATGGATG
CGATCGCTGCGGCCGATCTTAGCCAGACGAGCGGGTTCGGCCCATTCGGACCGCAAGGAATCGGTCAATA
CACTACATGGCGTGATTTCATATGCGCGATTGCTGATCCCCATGTGTATCACTGGCAAACTGTGATGGAC
GACACCGTCAGTGCGTCCGTCGCGCAGGCTCTCGATGAGCTGATGCTTTGGGCCGAGGACTGCCCCGAAG
TCCGGCACCTCGTGCACGCGGATTTCGGCTCCAACAATGTCCTGACGGACAATGGCCGCATAACAGCGGT
CATTGACTGGAGCGAGGCGATGTTCGGGGATTCCCAATACGAGGTCGCCAACATCTTCTTCTGGAGGCCG
TGGTTGGCTTGTATGGAGCAGCAGACGCGCTACTTCGAGCGGAGGCATCCGGAGCTTGCAGGATCGCCGC
GGCTCCGGGCGTATATGCTCCGCATTGGTCTTGACCAACTCTATCAGAGCTTGGTTGACGGCAATTTCGA
TGATGCAGCTTGGGCGCAGGGTCGATGCGACGCAATCGTCCGATCCGGAGCCGGGACTGTCGGGCGTACA
CAAATCGCCCGCAGAAGCGCGGCCGTCTGGACCGATGGCTGTGTAGAAGTACTCGCCGATAGTGGAAACC
GACGCCCCAGCACTCGTCCGAGGGCAAAGGAATAAGTTGGAACTATTTCCTGGCTGTTACGCGTTCTCAT
TTTGGAATATAAACTACTGACGGGCTTGTTAAACAGTGAACCGCCCGCCCCACGACCCGCAGCGCCCGAC
CGAAAGGAGCGCACGACCCCATGCATCGAACAAAAGAAAAGGGGGGACTGGAAGGGCTAATTCACTCCCA
ACGAAGACAAGATATCATAACTTCGTATAGCATACATTATACGAAGTTATCGGCTAGCTGGTCCGGACTG
TACTGGGTCTCTCTGGTTAGACCAGATCTGAGCCTGGGAGCTCTCTGGCTAACTAGGGAACCCACTGCTT
AAGCCTCAATAAAGCTTGCCTTGAGTGCTTCAAGTAGTGTGTGCCCGTCTGTTGTGTGACTCTGGTAACT
AGAGATCCCTCAGACCCTTTTAGTCAGTGTGGAAAATCTCTAGCAGGGCCCGTTTAAACCCGCTGATCAG
CCTCGACTGTGCCTTCTAGTTGCCAGCCATCTGTTGTTTGCCCCTCCCCCGTGCCTTCCTTGACCCTGGA
AGGTGCCACTCCCACTGTCCTTTCCTAATAAAATGAGGAAATTGCATCGCATTGTCTGAGTAGGTGTCAT
TCTATTCTGGGGGGTGGGGTGGGGCAGGACAGCAAGGGGGAGGATTGGGAAGACAATAGCAGGCATGCTG
GGGATGCGGTGGGCTCTATGGCTTCTGAGGCGGAAAGAACCAGCTGGGGCTCTAGGGGGTATCCCC
[124 nt withheld, positions 6507-6630]
C
[91 nt withheld, positions 6632-6722]
A
[49 nt withheld, positions 6724-6772]
CCTTTGACGTTGGAGTCCACGTTCTTT
[37 nt withheld, positions 6800-6836]
ACCCTATCTCGGTCTATTCTTTTGATTTATAAGGGATTTTGCCGATTTCGGCCTATTGGTTAAAAAATGA
GCTGATTTAACAAAAATTTAACGCGAATTAATTCTGTGGAATGTGTGTCAGTTAGGGTGTGGAAAGTCCC
CAGGCTCCCCAGCAGGCAGAAGTATGCAAAGCATGCATCTCAATTAGTCAGCAACCAGGTGTGGAAAGTC
CCCAGGCTCCCCAGCAGGCAGAAGTATGCAAAGCATGCATCTCAATTAGTCAGCAACCATAGTCCCGCCC
CTAACTCCGCCCATCCCGCCCCTAACTCCGCCCAGTTCCGCCCATTCTCCGCCCCATGGCTGACTAATTT
TTTTTATTTATGCAGAGGCCGAGGCCGCCTCTGCCTCTGAGCTATTCCAGAAGTAGTGAGGAGGCTTTTT
TGGAGGCCTAGGCTTTTGCAAAAAGCTCCCGGGAGCTTGTATATCCATTTTCGGATCTGATCAGCACGTG
TTGACAATTAATCATCGGCATAGTATATCGGCATAGTATAATACGACAAGGTGAGGAACTAAACCATGGC
CAAGTTGACCAGTGCCGTTCCGGTGCTCACCGCGCGCGACGTCGCCGGAGCGGTCGAGTTCTGGACCGAC
CGGCTCGGGTTCTCCCGGGACTTCGTGGAGGACGACTTCGCCGGTGTGGTCCGGGACGACGTGACCCTGT
TCATCAGCGCGGTCCAGGACCAGGTGGTGCCGGACAACACCCTGGCCTGGGTGTGGGTGCGCGGCCTGGA
CGAGCTGTACGCCGAGTGGTCGGAGGTCGTGTCCACGAACTTCCGGGACGCCTCCGGGCCGGCCATGACC
GAGATCGGCGAGCAGCCGTGGGGGCGGGAGTTCGCCCTGCGCGACCCGGCCGGCAACTGCGTGCACTTCG
TGGCCGAGGAGCAGGACTGACACGTGCTACGAGATTTCGATTCCACCGCCGCCTTCTATGAAAGGTTGGG
CTTCGGAATCGTTTTCCGGGACGCCGGCTGGATGATCCTCCAGCGCGGGGATCTCATGCTGGAGTTCTTC
GCCCACCCCAACTTGTTTATTGCAGCTTATAATGGTTACAAATAAAGCAATAGCATCACAAATTTCACAA
ATAAAGCATTTTTTTCACTGCATTCTAGTTGTGGTTTGTCCAAACTCATCAATGTATCTTATCATGTCTG
TATACCGTCGACCTCTAGCTAGAGCTTGGCGTAATCATGGTCATAGCTGTTTCCTGTGTGAAATTGTTAT
CCGCTCACAATTCCACACAACATACGAGCCGGAAGCATAAAGTGTAAAGCCTGGGGTGCCTAATGAGTGA
GCTAACTCACATTAATTGCGTTGCGCTCACTGCCCGCTTTCCAGTCGGGAAACCTGTCGTGCCAGCTGCA
TTAATGAATCGGCCAACGCGCGGGGAGAGGCGGTTTGCGTATTGGGCGCTCTTCCGCTTCCTCGCTCACT
GACTCGCTGCGCTCGGTCGTTCGGCTGCGGCGAGCGGTATCAGCTCACTCAAAGGCGGTAATACGGTTAT
CCACAGAATCAGGGGATAACGCAGGAAAGAACATGTGAGCAAAAGGCCAGCAAAAGGCCAGGAACCGTAA
AAAGGCCGCGTTGCTGGCGTTTTTCCATAGGCTCCGCCCCCCTGACGAGCATCACAAAAATCGACGCTCA
AGTCAGAGGTGGCGAAACCCGACAGGACTATAAAGATACCAGGCGTTTCCCCCTGGAAGCTCCCTCGTGC
GCTCTCCTGTTCCGACCCTGCCGCTTACCGGATACCTGTCCGCCTTTCTCCCTTCGGGAAGCGTGGCGCT
TTCTCATAGCTCACGCTGTAGGTATCTCAGTTCGGTGTAGGTCGTTCGCTCCAAGCTGGGCTGTGTGCAC
GAACCCCCCGTTCAGCCCGACCGCTGCGCCTTATCCGGTAACTATCGTCTTGAGTCCAACCCGGTAAGAC
ACGACTTATCGCCACTGGCAGCAGCCACTGGTAACAGGATTAGCAGAGCGAGGTATGTAGGCGGTGCTAC
AGAGTTCTTGAAGTGGTGGCCTAACTACGGCTACACTAGAAGAACAGTATTTGGTATCTGCGCTCTGCTG
AAGCCAGTTACCTTCGGAAAAAGAGTTGGTAGCTCTTGATCCGGCAAACAAACCACCGCTGGTAGCGGTG
GTTTTTTTGTTTGCAAGCAGCAGATTACGCGCAGAAAAAAAGGATCTCAAGAAGATCCTTTGATCTTTTC
TACGGGGTCTGACGCTCAGTGGAACGAAAACTCACGTTAAGGGATTTTGGTCATGAGATTATCAAAAAGG
ATCTTCACCTAGATCCTTTTAAATTAAAAATGAAGTTTTAAATCAATCTAAAGTATATATGAGTAAACTT
GGTCTGACAGTTACCAATGCTTAATCAGTGAGGCACCTATCTCAGCGATCTGTCTATTTCGTTCATCCAT
AGTTGCCTGACTCCCCGTCGTGTAGATAACTACGATACGGGAGGGCTTACCATCTGGCCCCAGTGCTGCA
ATGATACCGCGAGACCCACGCTCACCGGCTCCAGATTTATCAGCAATAAACCAGCCAGCCGGAAGGGCCG
AGCGCAGAAGTGGTCCTGCAACTTTATCCGCCTCCATCCAGTCTATTAATTGTTGCCGGGAAGCTAGAGT
AAGTAGTTCGCCAGTTAATAGTTTGCGCAACGTTGTTGCCATTGCTACAGGCATCGTGGTGTCACGCTCG
TCGTTTGGTATGGCTTCATTCAGCTCCGGTTCCCAACGATCAAGGCGAGTTACATGATCCCCCATGTTGT
GCAAAAAAGCGGTTAGCTCCTTCGGTCCTCCGATCGTTGTCAGAAGTAAGTTGGCCGCAGTGTTATCACT
CATGGTTATGGCAGCACTGCATAATTCTCTTACTGTCATGCCATCCGTAAGATGCTTTTCTGTGACTGGT
GAGTACTCAACCAAGTCATTCTGAGAATAGTGTATGCGGCGACCGAGTTGCTCTTGCCCGGCGTCAATAC
GGGATAATACCGCGCCACATAGCAGAACTTTAAAAGTGCTCATCATTGGAAAACGTTCTTCGGGGCGAAA
ACTCTCAAGGATCTTACCGCTGTTGAGATCCAGTTCGATGTAACCCACTCGTGCACCCAACTGATCTTCA
GCATCTTTTACTTTCACCAGCGTTTCTGGGTGAGCAAAAACAGGAAGGCAAAATGCCGCAAAAAAGGGAA
TAAGGGCGACACGGAAATGTTGAATACTCATACTCTTCCTTTTTCAATATTATTGAAGCATTTATCAGGG
TTATTGTCTCATGAGCGGATACATATTTGAATGTATTTAGAAAAATAAACAAATAGGGGTTCCGCGCACA
TTTCCCCGAAAAGTGCCACCTGAC
Features (pLannotate 1.2.2; 33 found; start..end, strand, type, name):
     31..83      -  misc_feature   bom (fragment): basis of mobility region from pBR322
    238..617     +  enhancer       CMV enhancer: human cytomegalovirus immediate early enhancer
    618..817     +  promoter       CMV promoter: human cytomegalovirus (CMV) immediate early promoter
    835..1015    +  LTR            5' LTR (truncated): truncated 5' long terminal repeat (LTR) from HIV-1
   1062..1187    +  misc_feature   HIV-1 Ψ: packaging signal of human immunodeficiency virus type 1
   1171..1534    +  CDS            HIV-1 gag (fragment): gag protein from human immunodeficiency virus 1; gag
   1680..1913    +  misc_feature   RRE: The Rev response element (RRE) of HIV-1 allows for Rev-dependent mRNA export from the nucleus to the cytoplasm.
   2290..2390    +  CDS            Rev (fragment): human immunodeficiency virus 1 (HIV-1) Rev protein; rev; enhances nuclear export of unspliced and incompletely spliced viral mRNAs
   2440..2557    +  misc_feature   cPPT/CTS: central polypurine tract and central termination sequence of HIV-1
   2620..2686    +  CDS            small t antigen (fragment): SV40 (simian virus 40) small t antigen
   2693..3871    +  promoter       EF-1α promoter: strong constitutive promoter for human elongation factor EF-1α
   3888..3906    +  promoter       T7 promoter: promoter for bacteriophage T7 RNA polymerase
   3926..3964    -  misc_feature   MCS (fragment): pBluescript multiple cloning site
   3976..4683    +  CDS            mCherry: mCherry is a basic (constitutively fluorescent) red fluorescent protein published in 2004, derived from Discosoma sp.. It is reported to be a very rapidly-maturing monomer with low acid sensitivity.
   4750..5772    +  CDS            hph: KHYB_ECOLX - Experimental evidence at protein level: Swiss-Prot protein existence level 1. The aminoglycoside phosphotransferases achieve inactivation of their antibiotic substrates by phosphorylation. Only phosphorylates hygromycin and closely related compounds such as demethyl analogs and destomycin. From Escherichia coli.
   5856..5969    +  CDS            nef (fragment): NEF_HV1LA - Experimental evidence at protein level: Swiss-Prot protein existence level 1. Extracellular Nef protein targets CD4(+) T-lymphocytes for apoptosis by interacting with CXCR4 surface receptors. From Human immunodeficiency virus type 1 group M subtype B (isolate Lai) (HIV-1).
   5967..6000    +  protein_bind   loxP: Cre-mediated recombination occurs in the 8-bp core sequence (GCATACAT). Cre recombinase
   6025..6205    +  LTR            5' LTR (truncated): truncated 5' long terminal repeat (LTR) from HIV-1
   6237..6461    +  polyA_signal   bGH poly(A) signal: bovine growth hormone polyadenylation signal
   6465..6486    +  promoter       SV40 promoter (fragment): SV40 enhancer and early promoter
   6507..6935    +  rep_origin     f1 ori (sequence partly withheld): f1 bacteriophage origin of replication; arrow indicates direction of (+) strand synthesis
   6949..7278    +  promoter       SV40 promoter: SV40 enhancer and early promoter
   7326..7373    +  promoter       EM7 promoter: synthetic bacterial promoter&nbsp
   7392..7766    +  CDS            BleoR: antibiotic-binding protein; Sh ble from Streptoalloteichus hindustanus; confers resistance to bleomycin, phleomycin, and Zeocin™
   7776..7901    +  CDS            ble (fragment): BLE_KLEPN - Experimental evidence at protein level: Swiss-Prot protein existence level 1. Binding protein with a strong affinity to the bleomycin family of antibiotics. Binds to CL990; an antimitotic-antibiotic compound. From Klebsiella pneumoniae.
   7896..8017    +  polyA_signal   SV40 poly(A) signal: SV40 polyadenylation signal
   8090..8106    -  protein_bind   lac operator: The lac repressor binds to the lac operator to inhibit transcription in E. coli. This inhibition can be relieved by adding lactose or isopropyl-β-D-thiogalactopyranoside (IPTG). lac repressor encoded by lacI
   8114..8144    -  promoter       lac promoter: promoter for the E. coli lac operon
   8159..8180    -  protein_bind   CAP binding site: CAP binding activates transcription in the presence of cAMP. E. coli catabolite activator protein
   8193..8285    -  CDS            lacI (fragment): lac repressor; lacI; The lac repressor binds to the lac operator to inhibit transcription in E. coli. This inhibition can be relieved by adding lactose or isopropyl-β-D-thiogalactopyranoside (IPTG).
   8468..9056    -  rep_origin     ori: high-copy-number ColE1/pMB1/pBR322/pUC origin of replication
   9227..10087   -  CDS            AmpR: β-lactamase; bla; confers resistance to ampicillin, carbenicillin, and related antibiotics
  10088..10192   -  promoter       AmpR promoter: bla
