[The description below was written by a language model from this plasmid's Addgene catalogue record and pLannotate feature annotations shown in this document.]
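Description:
EF1a_mCherry_P2A_Hygro_Barcode is a lentiviral transfer plasmid of about 10.2 kb for stable expression of mCherry in mammalian cells; the record lists the parental backbone as unknown. It is propagated in E. coli through a high-copy ColE1/pUC-type origin with ampicillin resistance, and it also carries an f1 origin. The viral portion has a third-generation-style layout. A CMV enhancer/promoter replaces the U3 region upstream of a truncated HIV-1 5' LTR to drive genomic RNA synthesis in packaging cells. This is followed by the Ψ packaging signal with a gag fragment, the Rev response element for nuclear export of unspliced RNA, and the cPPT/CTS. The 3' end consists of a nef fragment, a loxP site and a second truncated LTR, followed by a bGH polyadenylation signal. Outside the LTRs, the backbone retains an SV40 promoter/EM7-driven bleomycin/Zeocin resistance cassette, which would not be transferred with the provirus.

The payload is a single EF-1α promoter-driven transcript encoding mCherry (708 bp), followed by the hygromycin phosphotransferase gene. According to the construct name the two are joined by a P2A self-cleaving peptide, which is not separately annotated but fits the short gap between the two coding regions. Transduced cells are therefore both red fluorescent and hygromycin selectable. The insert was introduced by Gibson assembly and is flanked by retained BamHI sites. The vector also carries a barcode intended to let the expressed transcript be identified in single-cell RNA-seq data; the feature table does not annotate its position. The associated publication describes pooled overexpression screens with fitness and single-cell RNA-seq readouts. The record does not state the specific role of this mCherry construct in those screens.
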