Addgene plasmid #120426: EF1a_mCherry_P2A_Hygro_Barcode
Purpose: Barcoded lentiviral vector to express mCherry in mammalian cells under control of EF1a promoter. Barcoded for transcript detection in single cell RNA-seq.
Depositing lab: Prashant Mali. Depositing organization: University of California, San Diego (UCSD). Publication: Mapping Cellular Reprogramming via Pooled Overexpression Screens with Paired Fitness and Single-Cell RNA-Sequencing Readout. Parekh U, Wu Y, Zhao D, Worlikar A, Shah N, Zhang K, Mali P. Cell Syst. 2018 Nov 12. pii: S2405-4712(18)30433-2. doi: 10.1016/j.cels.2018.10.008. PubMed 30448000.
Backbone
  Vector backbone: Unknown
  Backbone size w/o insert (bp): 9514
  Vector type: Lentiviral
  Selectable markers: Hygromycin
Growth in bacteria
  Bacterial resistance: Ampicillin, 100 μg/mL
  Growth temperature: 37°C
  Growth strain: Stbl3
  Copy number: High Copy
Gene/Insert
  Gene/Insert name: mCherry
  Insert size (bp): 708
  Promoter: EF1a
  Cloning method: Gibson Cloning
  Sequencing primers: 5′ 5'-ttctcaagcctcagacagtgg-3'
Terms and licenses: Academic/Nonprofit Terms; Industry Terms: Not Available to Industry
Depositor comments: 5' cloning site: BamHI (not destroyed), 3' cloning site: BamHI (not destroyed).
How to cite: EF1a_mCherry_P2A_Hygro_Barcode was a gift from Prashant Mali (Addgene plasmid # 120426 ; http://n2t.net/addgene:120426 ; RRID:Addgene_120426)
