>Addgene plasmid #120426 | EF1a_mCherry_P2A_Hygro_Barcode | depositor partial sequence | sequence record 228646 | mCherry gene
ATGGTGAGCAAGGGCGAGGAGGATAACATGGCCATCATCAAGGAGTTCATGCGCTTCAAGGTGCACATGG
AGGGCTCCGTGAACGGCCACGAGTTCGAGATCGAGGGCGAGGGCGAGGGCCGCCCCTACGAGGGCACCCA
GACCGCCAAGCTGAAGGTGACCAAGGGTGGCCCCCTGCCCTTCGCCTGGGACATCCTGTCCCCTCAGTTC
ATGTACGGCTCCAAGGCCTACGTGAAGCACCCCGCCGACATCCCCGACTACTTGAAGCTGTCCTTCCCCG
AGGGCTTCAAGTGGGAGCGCGTGATGAACTTCGAGGACGGCGGCGTGGTGACCGTGACCCAGGACTCCTC
CCTGCAGGACGGCGAGTTCATCTACAAGGTGAAGCTGCGCGGCACCAACTTCCCCTCCGACGGCCCCGTA
ATGCAGAAGAAGACCATGGGCTGGGAGGCCTCCTCCGAGCGGATGTACCCCGAGGACGGCGCCCTGAAGG
GCGAGATCAAGCAGAGGCTGAAGCTGAAGGACGGCGGCCACTACGACGCTGAGGTCAAGACCACCTACAA
GGCCAAGAAGCCCGTGCAGCTGCCCGGCGCCTACAACGTCAACATCAAGTTGGACATCACCTCCCACAAC
GAGGACTACACCATCGTGGAACAGTACGAACGCGCCGAGGGCCGCCACTCCACCGGCGGCATGGACGAGC
TGTACAAG
