>Addgene plasmid #120426 | EF1a_mCherry_P2A_Hygro_Barcode | depositor partial sequence | sequence record 228647 | mCherry barcode
TTCTCATTTTGGAATATAAA
